>Addgene plasmid #123136 | pCALNL-BsaI-EGFP | addgene full sequence | sequence record 242032 | Addgene NGS Result
TCTTTTTCCTACAGCTCCTGGGCAACGTGCTGGTTATTGTGCTGTCTCATCATTTTGGCAAAGAATTGAT
TAATTCGAGCGAACGCGTCACTAGGAGACCTAGAAGAGCTATAAACGCAGAAAGGCCCACCCGAAGGTGA
GCCAGTGTGACTCTAGTAGAGAGCGTTCACCGACAAACAACAGATAAAACGAAAGGCCCAGTCTTTCGAC
TGAGCCTTTCGTTTTATTTGATGCCTGGAGATCCTTATTAAGCACCGGTGGAGTGACGACCTTCAGCACG
TTCGTACTGTTCAACGATGGTGTAGTCTTCGTTGTGGGAGGTGATGTCCAGTTTGATGTCGGTTTTGTAA
GCACCCGGCAGCTGAACCGGTTTTTTAGCCATGTAGGTGGTTTTAACTTCAGCGTCGTAGTGACCACCGT
CTTTCAGTTTCAGACGCATTTTGATTTCACCTTTCAGAGCACCGTCTTCCGGGTACATACGTTCGGTGGA
AGCTTCCCAACCCATGGTTTTTTTCTGCATAACCGGACCGTCGGACGGGAAGTTGGTACCACGCAGTTTA
ACTTTGTAGATGAACTCACCGTCTTGCAGGGAGGAGTCCTGGGTAACGGTAACAACACCACCGTCTTCGA
AGTTCATAACACGTTCCCATTTGAAACCTTCCGGGAAGGACAGTTTCAGGTAGTCCGGGATGTCAGCCGG
GTGTTTAACGTAAGCTTTGGAACCGTACTGGAACTGCGGGGACAGGATGTCCCAAGCGAACGGCAGCGGA
CCACCTTTGGTAACTTTCAGTTTAGCGGTCTGGGTACCTTCGTACGGACGACCTTCACCTTCACCTTCGA
TTTCGAACTCGTGACCGTTAACGGAACCTTCCATACGAACTTTGAAACGCATGAACTCTTTGATAACGTC
TTCGCTACTCGCCATAGATCCTTTCTCCTCTTTCAGATCCGTGCTCAGTATCTCTATCACTGATAGGGAT
GTCAATCTCTATCACTGATAGGGAGCTCTTCTGGTCTCCTTACTCGAGTCGCTCGGTACGATTTAAATTG
AATTCTGCAGTCGACGGTACCGCGGGCCCGGGATCCACCGGTCGCCACCATGGTGAGCAAGGGCGAGGAG
CTGTTCACCGGGGTGGTGCCCATCCTGGTCGAGCTGGACGGCGACGTAAACGGCCACAAGTTCAGCGTGT
CCGGCGAGGGCGAGGGCGATGCCACCTACGGCAAGCTGACCCTGAAGTTCATCTGCACCACCGGCAAGCT
GCCCGTGCCCTGGCCCACCCTCGTGACCACCCTGACCTACGGCGTGCAGTGCTTCAGCCGCTACCCCGAC
CACATGAAGCAGCACGACTTCTTCAAGTCCGCCATGCCCGAAGGCTACGTCCAGGAGCGCACCATCTTCT
TCAAGGACGACGGCAACTACAAGACCCGCGCCGAGGTGAAGTTCGAGGGCGACACCCTGGTGAACCGCAT
CGAGCTGAAGGGCATCGACTTCAAGGAGGACGGCAACATCCTGGGGCACAAGCTGGAGTACAACTACAAC
AGCCACAACGTCTATATCATGGCCGACAAGCAGAAGAACGGCATCAAGGTGAACTTCAAGATCCGCCACA
ACATCGAGGACGGCAGCGTGCAGCTCGCCGACCACTACCAGCAGAACACCCCCATCGGCGACGGCCCCGT
GCTGCTGCCCGACAACCACTACCTGAGCACCCAGTCCGCCCTGAGCAAAGACCCCAACGAGAAGCGCGAT
CACATGGTCCTGCTGGAGTTCGTGACCGCCGCCGGGATCACTCTCGGCATGGACGAGCTGTACAAGTAAA
GCGGCCGCACTCCTCAGGTGCAGGCTGCCTATCAGAAGGTGGTGGCTGGTGTGGCCAATGCCCTGGCTCA
CAAATACCACTGAGATCTTTTTCCCTCTGCCAAAAATTATGGGGACATCATGAAGCCCCTTGAGCATCTG
ACTTCTGGCTAATAAAGGAAATTTATTTTCATTGCAATAGTGTGTTGGAATTTTTTGTGTCTCTCACTCG
GAAGGACATATGGGAGGGCAAATCATTTAAAACATCAGAATGAGTATTTGGTTTAGAGTTTGGCAACATA
TGCCCATATGCTGGCTGCCATGAACAAAGGTTGGCTATAAAGAGGTCATCAGTATATGAAACAGCCCCCT
GCTGTCCATTCCTTATTCCATAGAAAAGCCTTGACTTGAGGTTAGATTTTTTTTATATTTTGTTTTGTGT
TATTTTTTTCTTTAACATCCCTAAAATTTTCCTTACATGTTTTACTAGCCAGATTTTTCCTCCTCTCCTG
ACTACTCCCAGTCATAGCTGTCCCTCTTCTCTTATGGAGATCCCTCGACCTGCAGCCCAAGCTTGGCGTA
ATCATGGTCATAGCTGTTTCCTGTGTGAAATTGTTATCCGCTCACAATTCCACACAACATACGAGCCGGA
AGCATAAAGTGTAAAGCCTGGGGTGCCTAATGAGTGAGCTAACTCACATTAATTGCGTTGCGCTCACTGC
CCGCTTTCCAGTCGGGAAACCTGTCGTGCCAGCGGATCCGCATCTCAATTAGTCAGCAACCATAGTCCCG
CCCCTAACTCCGCCCAGTTCCGCCCATTCTCCGCCCCATGGCTGACTAATTTTTTTTATTTATGCAGAGG
CCGAGGCCGCCTCGGCCTCTGAGCTATTCCAGAAGTAGTGAGGAGGCTTTTTTGGAGGCCTAGGCTTTTG
CAAAAAGCTAACTTGTTTATTGCAGCTTATAATGGTTACAAATAAAGCAATAGCATCACAAATTTCACAA
ATAAAGCATTTTTTTCACTGCATTCTAGTTGTGGTTTGTCCAAACTCATCAATGTATCTTATCATGTCTG
GATCCGCTGCATTAATGAATCGGCCAACGCGCGGGGAGAGGCGGTTTGCGTATTGGGCGCTCTTCCGCTT
CCTCGCTCACTGACTCGCTGCGCTCGGTCGTTCGGCTGCGGCGAGCGGTATCAGCTCACTCAAAGGCGGT
AATACGGTTATCCACAGAATCAGGGGATAACGCAGGAAAGAACATGTGAGCAAAAGGCCAGCAAAAGGCC
AGGAACCGTAAAAAGGCCGCGTTGCTGGCGTTTTTCCATAGGCTCCGCCCCCCTGACGAGCATCACAAAA
ATCGACGCTCAAGTCAGAGGTGGCGAAACCCGACAGGACTATAAAGATACCAGGCGTTTCCCCCTGGAAG
CTCCCTCGTGCGCTCTCCTGTTCCGACCCTGCCGCTTACCGGATACCTGTCCGCCTTTCTCCCTTCGGGA
AGCGTGGCGCTTTCTCATAGCTCACGCTGTAGGTATCTCAGTTCGGTGTAGGTCGTTCGCTCCAAGCTGG
GCTGTGTGCACGAACCCCCCGTTCAGCCCGACCGCTGCGCCTTATCCGGTAACTATCGTCTTGAGTCCAA
CCCGGTAAGACACGACTTATCGCCACTGGCAGCAGCCACTGGTAACAGGATTAGCAGAGCGAGGTATGTA
GGCGGTGCTACAGAGTTCTTGAAGTGGTGGCCTAACTACGGCTACACTAGAAGAACAGTATTTGGTATCT
GCGCTCTGCTGAAGCCAGTTACCTTCGGAAAAAGAGTTGGTAGCTCTTGATCCGGCAAACAAACCACCGC
TGGTAGCGGTGGTTTTTTTGTTTGCAAGCAGCAGATTACGCGCAGAAAAAAAGGATCTCAAGAAGATCCT
TTGATCTTTTCTACGGGGTCTGACGCTCAGTGGAACGAAAACTCACGTTAAGGGATTTTGGTCATGAGAT
TATCAAAAAGGATCTTCACCTAGATCCTTTTAAATTAAAAATGAAGTTTTAAATCAATCTAAAGTATATA
TGAGTAAACTTGGTCTGACAGTTACCAATGCTTAATCAGTGAGGCACCTATCTCAGCGATCTGTCTATTT
CGTTCATCCATAGTTGCCTGACTCCCCGTCGTGTAGATAACTACGATACGGGAGGGCTTACCATCTGGCC
CCAGTGCTGCAATGATACCGCGAGACCCACGCTCACCGGCTCCAGATTTATCAGCAATAAACCAGCCAGC
CGGAAGGGCCGAGCGCAGAAGTGGTCCTGCAACTTTATCCGCCTCCATCCAGTCTATTAATTGTTGCCGG
GAAGCTAGAGTAAGTAGTTCGCCAGTTAATAGTTTGCGCAACGTTGTTGCCATTGCTACAGGCATCGTGG
TGTCACGCTCGTCGTTTGGTATGGCTTCATTCAGCTCCGGTTCCCAACGATCAAGGCGAGTTACATGATC
CCCCATGTTGTGCAAAAAAGCGGTTAGCTCCTTCGGTCCTCCGATCGTTGTCAGAAGTAAGTTGGCCGCA
GTGTTATCACTCATGGTTATGGCAGCACTGCATAATTCTCTTACTGTCATGCCATCCGTAAGATGCTTTT
CTGTGACTGGTGAGTACTCAACCAAGTCATTCTGAGAATAGTGTATGCGGCGACCGAGTTGCTCTTGCCC
GGCGTCAATACGGGATAATACCGCGCCACATAGCAGAACTTTAAAAGTGCTCATCATTGGAAAACGTTCT
TCGGGGCGAAAACTCTCAAGGATCTTACCGCTGTTGAGATCCAGTTCGATGTAACCCACTCGTGCACCCA
ACTGATCTTCAGCATCTTTTACTTTCACCAGCGTTTCTGGGTGAGCAAAAACAGGAAGGCAAAATGCCGC
AAAAAAGGGAATAAGGGCGACACGGAAATGTTGAATACTCATACTCTTCCTTTTTCAATATTATTGAAGC
ATTTATCAGGGTTATTGTCTCATGAGCGGATACATATTTGAATGTATTTAGAAAAATAAACAAATAGGGG
TTCCGCGCACATTTCCCCGAAAAGTGCCACCTGGGTCGACATTGATTATTGACTAGTTATTAATAGTAAT
CAATTACGGGGTCATTAGTTCATAGCCCATATATGGAGTTCCGCGTTACATAACTTACGGTAAATGGCCC
GCCTGGCTGACCGCCCAACGACCCCCGCCCATTGACGTCAATAATGACGTATGTTCCCATAGTAACGCCA
ATAGGGACTTTCCATTGACGTCAATGGGTGGAGTATTTACGGTAAACTGCCCACTTGGCAGTACATCAAG
TGTATCATATGCCAAGTACGCCCCCTATTGACGTCAATGACGGTAAATGGCCCGCCTGGCATTATGCCCA
GTACATGACCTTATGGGACTTTCCTACTTGGCAGTACATCTACGTATTAGTCATCGCTATTACCATGGTC
GAGGTGAGCCCCACGTTCTGCTTCACTCTCCCCATCTCCCCCCCCTCCCCACCCCCAATTTTGTATTTAT
TTATTTTTTAATTATTTTGTGCAGCGATGGGGGCGGGGGGGGGGGTGCGGCGGCAGCCAATCAGAGCGGC
GCGCTCCGAAAGTTTCCTTTTATGGCGAGGCGGCGGCGGCGGCGGCCCTATAAAAAGCGAAGCGCGCGGC
GGGCGGGAGTCGCTGCGCGCTGCCTTCGCCCCGTGCCCCGCTCCGCCGCCGCCTCGCGCCGCCCGCCCCG
GCTCTGACTGACCGCGTTACTCCCACAGGTGAGCGGGCGGGACGGCCCTTCTCCTCCGGGCTGTAATTAG
CGCTTGGTTTAATGACGGCTTGTTTCTTTTCTGTGGCTGCGTGAAAGCCTTGAGGGGCTCCGGGAGGGCC
CTTTGTGCGGGGGGAGCGGCTCGGGGGGTGCGTGCGTGTGTGTGTGCGTGGGGAGCGCCGCGTGCGGCTC
CGCGCTGCCCGGCGGCTGTGAGCGCTGCGGGCGCGGCGCGGGGCTTTGTGCGCTCCGCAGTGTGCGCGAG
GGGAGCGCGGCCGGGGGCGGTGCCCCGCGGTGCGGGGGGGGCTGCGAGGGGAACAAAGGCTGCGTGCGGG
GTGTGTGCGTGGGGGGGTGAGCAGGGGGTGTGGGCGCGTCGGTCGGGCTGCAACCCCCCCTGCACCCCCC
TCCCCGAGTTGCTGAGCACGGCCCGGCTTCGGGTGCGGGGCTCCGTACGGGGCGTGGCGCGGGGCTCGCC
GTGCCGGGCGGGGGGTGGCGGCAGGTGGGGGTGCCGGGCGGGGCGGGGCCGCCTCGGGCCGGGGAGGGCT
CGGGGGAGGGGCGCGGCGGCCCCCGGAGCGCCGGCGGCTGTCGAGGCGCGGCGAGCCGCAGCCATTGCCT
TTTATGGTAATCGTGCGAGAGGGCGCAGGGACTTCCTTTGTCCCAAATCTGTGCGGAGCCGAAATCTGGG
AGGCGCCGCCGCACCCCCTCTAGCGGGCGCGGGGCGAAGCGGTGCGGCGCCGGCAGGAAGGAAATGGGCG
GGGAGGGCCTTCGTGCGTCGCCGCGCCGCCGTCCCCTTCTCCCTCTCCAGCCTCGGGGCTGTCCGCGGGG
GGACGGCTGCCTTCGGGGGGGACGGGGCAGGGCGGGGTTCGGCTTCTGGCGTGTGACCGGCGGCTCTAGA
GCCTCTGCTAACCATGTTCATGCCTTCT
Features (pLannotate 1.2.2; 23 found; start..end, strand, type, name):
    116..143     -  terminator     T7Te terminator: phage T7 early transcription terminator
    159..230     -  terminator     rrnB T1 terminator: transcription terminator T1 from the E. coli rrnB gene
    248..925     -  CDS            mRFP1: monomeric derivative of DsRed (Campbell et al., 2002)
    951..1004    -  promoter       PLtetO-1 promoter (fragment): modified phage lambda PL promoter with tet operator sites (Lutz and Bujard, 1997)
   1050..1086    +  misc_feature   MCS (fragment): multiple cloning site
   1100..1819    +  CDS            EGFP: the original enhanced GFP (Yang et al., 1996) mammalian codon-optimized
   1829..1900    +  CDS            HBB (fragment): HBB_PONPY - Experimental evidence at transcript level: Swiss-Prot protein existence level 2. Involved in oxygen transport from the lung to the various peripheral tissues. From Pongo pygmaeus (Bornean orangutan).
   1971..2026    +  polyA_signal   β-globin poly(A) signal: rabbit β-globin polyadenylation signal (Gil and Proudfoot, 1987)
   2411..2427    -  protein_bind   lac operator: The lac repressor binds to the lac operator to inhibit transcription in E. coli. This inhibition can be relieved by adding lactose or isopropyl-β-D-thiogalactopyranoside (IPTG). lac repressor encoded by lacI
   2435..2465    -  promoter       lac promoter: promoter for the E. coli lac operon
   2480..2501    -  protein_bind   CAP binding site: CAP binding activates transcription in the presence of cAMP. E. coli catabolite activator protein
   2514..2553    -  CDS            lacI (fragment): lac repressor; lacI; The lac repressor binds to the lac operator to inhibit transcription in E. coli. This inhibition can be relieved by adding lactose or isopropyl-β-D-thiogalactopyranoside (IPTG).
   2560..2582    +  promoter       SV40 promoter (fragment): SV40 enhancer and early promoter
   2586..2720    +  rep_origin     SV40 ori: SV40 origin of replication
   2740..2874    +  polyA_signal   SV40 poly(A) signal: SV40 polyadenylation signal
   2876..2930    -  CDS            lacI (fragment): lac repressor; lacI; The lac repressor binds to the lac operator to inhibit transcription in E. coli. This inhibition can be relieved by adding lactose or isopropyl-β-D-thiogalactopyranoside (IPTG).
   3113..3701    -  rep_origin     ori: high-copy-number ColE1/pMB1/pBR322/pUC origin of replication
   3872..4732    -  CDS            AmpR: β-lactamase; bla; confers resistance to ampicillin, carbenicillin, and related antibiotics
   4733..4837    -  promoter       AmpR promoter: bla
   4868..5247    +  enhancer       CMV enhancer: human cytomegalovirus immediate early enhancer
   5249..5365    +  promoter       chicken β-actin promoter (fragment): contains a 21-bp deletion relative to the standard chicken β-actin promoter
   5364..5465    +  promoter       chicken β-actin promoter (fragment): contains a 21-bp deletion relative to the standard chicken β-actin promoter
   5466..14      +  intron         chimeric intron (across the origin): chimera between introns from chicken β-actin and rabbit β-globin
