>Addgene plasmid #123136 | pCALNL-BsaI-EGFP | depositor full sequence | sequence record 242075 | Author Sequence
GTCGACATTGATTATTGACTAGTTATTAATAGTAATCAATTACGGGGTCATTAGTTCATAGCCCATATAT
GGAGTTCCGCGTTACATAACTTACGGTAAATGGCCCGCCTGGCTGACCGCCCAACGACCCCCGCCCATTG
ACGTCAATAATGACGTATGTTCCCATAGTAACGCCAATAGGGACTTTCCATTGACGTCAATGGGTGGACT
ATTTACGGTAAACTGCCCACTTGGCAGTACATCAAGTGTATCATATGCCAAGTACGCCCCCTATTGACGT
CAATGACGGTAAATGGCCCGCCTGGCATTATGCCCAGTACATGACCTTATGGGACTTTCCTACTTGGCAG
TACATCTACGTATTAGTCATCGCTATTACCATGGGTCGAGGTGAGCCCCACGTTCTGCTTCACTCTCCCC
ATCTCCCCCCCCTCCCCACCCCCAATTTTGTATTTATTTATTTTTTAATTATTTTGTGCAGCGATGGGGG
CGGGGGGGGGGGGGGCGCGCGCCAGGCGGGGCGGGGCGGGGCGAGGGGCGGGGCGGGGCGAGGCGGAGAG
GTGCGGCGGCAGCCAATCAGAGCGGCGCGCTCCGAAAGTTTCCTTTTATGGCGAGGCGGCGGCGGCGGCG
GCCCTATAAAAAGCGAAGCGCGCGGCGGGCGGGAGTCGCTGCGTTGCCTTCGCCCCGTGCCCCGCTCCGC
GCCGCCTCGCGCCGCCCGCCCCGGCTCTGACTGACCGCGTTACTCCCACAGGTGAGCGGGCGGGACGGCC
CTTCTCCTCCGGGCTGTAATTAGCGCTTGGTTTAATGACGGCTCGTTTCTTTTCTGTGGCTGCGTGAAAG
CCTTAAAGGGCTCCGGGAGGGCCCTTTGTGCGGGGGGGAGCGGCTCGGGGGGTGCGTGCGTGTGTGTGTG
CGTGGGGAGCGCCGCGTGCGGCCCGCGCTGCCCGGCGGCTGTGAGCGCTGCGGGCGCGGCGCGGGGCTTT
GTGCGCTCCGCGTGTGCGCGAGGGGAGCGCGGCCGGGGGCGGTGCCCCGCGGTGCGGGGGGGCTGCGAGG
GGAACAAAGGCTGCGTGCGGGGTGTGTGCGTGGGGGGGTGAGCAGGGGGTGTGGGCGCGGCGGTCGGGCT
GTAACCCCCCCCTGCACCCCCCTCCCCGAGTTGCTGAGCACGGCCCGGCTTCGGGTGCGGGGCTCCGTGC
GGGGCGTGGCGCGGGGCTCGCCGTGCCGGGCGGGGGGTGGCGGCAGGTGGGGGTGCCGGGCGGGGCGGGG
CCGCCTCGGGCCGGGGAGGGCTCGGGGGAGGGGCGCGGCGGCCCCGGAGCGCCGGCGGCTGTCGAGGCGC
GGCGAGCCGCAGCCATTGCCTTTTATGGTAATCGTGCGAGAGGGCGCAGGGACTTCCTTTGTCCCAAATC
TGGCGGAGCCGAAATCTGGGAGGCGCCGCCGCACCCCCTCTAGCGGGCGCGGGCGAAGCGGTGCGGCGCC
GGCAGGAAGGAAATGGGCGGGGAGGGCCTTCGTGCGTCGCCGCGCCGCCGTCCCCTTCTCCATCTCCAGC
CTCGGGGCTGCCGCAGGGGGACGGCTGCCTTCGGGGGGGACGGGGCAGGGCGGGGTTCGGCTTCTGGCGT
GTGACCGGCGGCTCTAGAGCCTCTGCTAACCATGTTCATGCCTTCTTCTTTTTCCTACAGCTCCTGGGCA
ACGTGCTGGTTATTGTGCTGTCTCATCATTTTGGCAAAGAATTGATTAATTCGAGCGAACGCACTAGGAG
ACCTAGAAGAGCTATAAACGCAGAAAGGCCCACCCGAAGGTGAGCCAGTGTGACTCTAGTAGAGAGCGTT
CACCGACAAACAACAGATAAAACGAAAGGCCCAGTCTTTCGACTGAGCCTTTCGTTTTATTTGATGCCTG
GAGATCCTTATTAAGCACCGGTGGAGTGACGACCTTCAGCACGTTCGTACTGTTCAACGATGGTGTAGTC
TTCGTTGTGGGAGGTGATGTCCAGTTTGATGTCGGTTTTGTAAGCACCCGGCAGCTGAACCGGTTTTTTA
GCCATGTAGGTGGTTTTAACTTCAGCGTCGTAGTGACCACCGTCTTTCAGTTTCAGACGCATTTTGATTT
CACCTTTCAGAGCACCGTCTTCCGGGTACATACGTTCGGTGGAAGCTTCCCAACCCATGGTTTTTTTCTG
CATAACCGGACCGTCGGACGGGAAGTTGGTACCACGCAGTTTAACTTTGTAGATGAACTCACCGTCTTGC
AGGGAGGAGTCCTGGGTAACGGTAACAACACCACCGTCTTCGAAGTTCATAACACGTTCCCATTTGAAAC
CTTCCGGGAAGGACAGTTTCAGGTAGTCCGGGATGTCAGCCGGGTGTTTAACGTAAGCTTTGGAACCGTA
CTGGAACTGCGGGGACAGGATGTCCCAAGCGAACGGCAGCGGACCACCTTTGGTAACTTTCAGTTTAGCG
GTCTGGGTACCTTCGTACGGACGACCTTCACCTTCACCTTCGATTTCGAACTCGTGACCGTTAACGGAAC
CTTCCATACGAACTTTGAAACGCATGAACTCTTTGATAACGTCTTCGCTACTCGCCATAGATCCTTTCTC
CTCTTTCAGATCCGTGCTCAGTATCTCTATCACTGATAGGGATGTCAATCTCTATCACTGATAGGGAGCT
CTTCTGGTCTCCTTACTCGAGTCGCTCGGTACGATTTAAATTGAATTCTGCAGTCGACGGTACCGCGGGC
CCGGGATCCACCGGTCGCCACCATGGTGAGCAAGGGCGAGGAGCTGTTCACCGGGGTGGTGCCCATCCTG
GTCGAGCTGGACGGCGACGTAAACGGCCACAAGTTCAGCGTGTCCGGCGAGGGCGAGGGCGATGCCACCT
ACGGCAAGCTGACCCTGAAGTTCATCTGCACCACCGGCAAGCTGCCCGTGCCCTGGCCCACCCTCGTGAC
CACCCTGACCTACGGCGTGCAGTGCTTCAGCCGCTACCCCGACCACATGAAGCAGCACGACTTCTTCAAG
TCCGCCATGCCCGAAGGCTACGTCCAGGAGCGCACCATCTTCTTCAAGGACGACGGCAACTACAAGACCC
GCGCCGAGGTGAAGTTCGAGGGCGACACCCTGGTGAACCGCATCGAGCTGAAGGGCATCGACTTCAAGGA
GGACGGCAACATCCTGGGGCACAAGCTGGAGTACAACTACAACAGCCACAACGTCTATATCATGGCCGAC
AAGCAGAAGAACGGCATCAAGGTGAACTTCAAGATCCGCCACAACATCGAGGACGGCAGCGTGCAGCTCG
CCGACCACTACCAGCAGAACACCCCCATCGGCGACGGCCCCGTGCTGCTGCCCGACAACCACTACCTGAG
CACCCAGTCCGCCCTGAGCAAAGACCCCAACGAGAAGCGCGATCACATGGTCCTGCTGGAGTTCGTGACC
GCCGCCGGGATCACTCTCGGCATGGACGAGCTGTACAAGTAAAGCGGCCGCACTCCTCAGGTGCAGGCTG
CCTATCAGAAGGTGGTGGCTGGTGTGGCCAATGCCCTGGCTCACAAATACCACTGAGATCTTTTTCCCTC
TGCCAAAAATTATGGGGACATCATGAAGCCCCTTGAGCATCTGACTTCTGGCTAATAAAGGAAATTTATT
TTCATTGCAATAGTGTGTTGGAATTTTTTGTGTCTCTCACTCGGAAGGACATATGGGAGGGCAAATCATT
TAAAACATCAGAATGAGTATTTGGTTTAGAGTTTGGCAACATATGCCCATATGCTGGCTGCCATGAACAA
AGGTTGGCTATAAAGAGGTCATCAGTATATGAAACAGCCCCCTGCTGTCCATTCCTTATTCCATAGAAAA
GCCTTGACTTGAGGTTAGATTTTTTTTATATTTTGTTTTGTGTTATTTTTTTCTTTAACATCCCTAAAAT
TTTCCTTACATGTTTTACTAGCCAGATTTTTCCTCCTCTCCTGACTACTCCCAGTCATAGCTGTCCCTCT
TCTCTTATGGAGATCCCTCGACCTGCAGCCCAAGCTTGGCGTAATCATGGTCATAGCTGTTTCCTGTGTG
AAATTGTTATCCGCTCACAATTCCACACAACATACGAGCCGGAAGCATAAAGTGTAAAGCCTGGGGTGCC
TAATGAGTGAGCTAACTCACATTAATTGCGTTGCGCTCACTGCCCGCTTTCCAGTCGGGAAACCTGTCGT
GCCAGCGGATCCGCATCTCAATTAGTCAGCAACCATAGTCCCGCCCCTAACTCCGCCCAGTTCCGCCCAT
TCTCCGCCCCATGGCTGACTAATTTTTTTTATTTATGCAGAGGCCGAGGCCGCCTCGGCCTCTGAGCTAT
TCCAGAAGTAGTGAGGAGGCTTTTTTGGAGGCCTAGGCTTTTGCAAAAAGCTAACTTGTTTATTGCAGCT
TATAATGGTTACAAATAAAGCAATAGCATCACAAATTTCACAAATAAAGCATTTTTTTCACTGCATTCTA
GTTGTGGTTTGTCCAAACTCATCAATGTATCTTATCATGTCTGGATCCGCTGCATTAATGAATCGGCCAA
CGCGCGGGGAGAGGCGGTTTGCGTATTGGGCGCTCTTCCGCTTCCTCGCTCACTGACTCGCTGCGCTCGG
TCGTTCGGCTGCGGCGAGCGGTATCAGCTCACTCAAAGGCGGTAATACGGTTATCCACAGAATCAGGGGA
TAACGCAGGAAAGAACATGTGAGCAAAAGGCCAGCAAAAGGCCAGGAACCGTAAAAAGGCCGCGTTGCTG
GCGTTTTTCCATAGGCTCCGCCCCCCTGACGAGCATCACAAAAATCGACGCTCAAGTCAGAGGTGGCGAA
ACCCGACAGGACTATAAAGATACCAGGCGTTTCCCCCTGGAAGCTCCCTCGTGCGCTCTCCTGTTCCGAC
CCTGCCGCTTACCGGATACCTGTCCGCCTTTCTCCCTTCGGGAAGCGTGGCGCTTTCTCAATGCTCACGC
TGTAGGTATCTCAGTTCGGTGTAGGTCGTTCGCTCCAAGCTGGGCTGTGTGCACGAACCCCCCGTTCAGC
CCGACCGCTGCGCCTTATCCGGTAACTATCGTCTTGAGTCCAACCCGGTAAGACACGACTTATCGCCACT
GGCAGCAGCCACTGGTAACAGGATTAGCAGAGCGAGGTATGTAGGCGGTGCTACAGAGTTCTTGAAGTGG
TGGCCTAACTACGGCTACACTAGAAGGACAGTATTTGGTATCTGCGCTCTGCTGAAGCCAGTTACCTTCG
GAAAAAGAGTTGGTAGCTCTTGATCCGGCAAACAAACCACCGCTGGTAGCGGTGGTTTTTTTGTTTGCAA
GCAGCAGATTACGCGCAGAAAAAAAGGATCTCAAGAAGATCCTTTGATCTTTTCTACGGGGTCTGACGCT
CAGTGGAACGAAAACTCACGTTAAGGGATTTTGGTCATGAGATTATCAAAAAGGATCTTCACCTAGATCC
TTTTAAATTAAAAATGAAGTTTTAAATCAATCTAAAGTATATATGAGTAAACTTGGTCTGACAGTTACCA
ATGCTTAATCAGTGAGGCACCTATCTCAGCGATCTGTCTATTTCGTTCATCCATAGTTGCCTGACTCCCC
GTCGTGTAGATAACTACGATACGGGAGGGCTTACCATCTGGCCCCAGTGCTGCAATGATACCGCGGGACC
CACGCTCACCGGCTCCAGATTTATCAGCAATAAACCAGCCAGCCGGAAGGGCCGAGCGCAGAAGTGGTCC
TGCAACTTTATCCGCCTCCATCCAGTCTATTAATTGTTGCCGGGAAGCTAGAGTAAGTAGTTCGCCAGTT
AATAGTTTGCGCAACGTTGTTGCCATTGCTACAGGCATCGTGGTGTCACGCTCGTCGTTTGGTATGGCTT
CATTCAGCTCCGGTTCCCAACGATCAAGGCGAGTTACATGATCCCCCATGTTGTGCAAAAAAGCGGTTAG
CTCCTTCGGTCCTCCGATCGTTGTCAGAAGTAAGTTGGCCGCAGTGTTATCACTCATGGTTATGGCAGCA
CTGCATAATTCTCTTACTGTCATGCCATCCGTAAGATGCTTTTCTGTGACTGGTGAGTACTCAACCAAGT
CATTCTGAGAATAGTGTATGCGGCGACCGAGTTGCTCTTGCCCGGCGTCAATACGGGATAATACCGCGCC
ACATAGCAGAACTTTAAAAGTGCTCATCATTGGAAAACGTTCTTCGGGGCGAAAACTCTCAAGGATCTTA
CCGCTGTTGAGATCCAGTTCGATGTAACCCACTCGTGCACCCAACTGATCTTCAGCATCTTTTACTTTCA
CCAGCGTTTCTGGGTGAGCAAAAACAGGAAGGCAAAATGCCGCAAAAAAGGGAATAAGGGCGACACGGAA
ATGTTGAATACTCATACTCTTCCTTTTTCAATATTATTGAAGCATTTATCAGGGTTATTGTCTCATGAGC
GGATACATATTTGAATGTATTTAGAAAAATAAACAAATAGGGGTTCCGCGCACATTTCCCCGAAAAGTGC
CACCTG
Features (pLannotate 1.2.2; 22 found; start..end, strand, type, name):
      4..383     +  enhancer       CMV enhancer: human cytomegalovirus immediate early enhancer
    386..661     +  promoter       chicken β-actin promoter: No description available
    662..1670    +  intron         chimeric intron: chimera between introns from chicken β-actin and rabbit β-globin
   1769..1796    -  terminator     T7Te terminator: phage T7 early transcription terminator
   1812..1883    -  terminator     rrnB T1 terminator: transcription terminator T1 from the E. coli rrnB gene
   1901..2578    -  CDS            mRFP1: monomeric derivative of DsRed (Campbell et al., 2002)
   2604..2657    -  promoter       PLtetO-1 promoter (fragment): modified phage lambda PL promoter with tet operator sites (Lutz and Bujard, 1997)
   2703..2739    +  misc_feature   MCS (fragment): multiple cloning site
   2753..3472    +  CDS            EGFP: the original enhanced GFP (Yang et al., 1996) mammalian codon-optimized
   3482..3553    +  CDS            HBB (fragment): HBB_PONPY - Experimental evidence at transcript level: Swiss-Prot protein existence level 2. Involved in oxygen transport from the lung to the various peripheral tissues. From Pongo pygmaeus (Bornean orangutan).
   3624..3679    +  polyA_signal   β-globin poly(A) signal: rabbit β-globin polyadenylation signal (Gil and Proudfoot, 1987)
   4064..4080    -  protein_bind   lac operator: The lac repressor binds to the lac operator to inhibit transcription in E. coli. This inhibition can be relieved by adding lactose or isopropyl-β-D-thiogalactopyranoside (IPTG). lac repressor encoded by lacI
   4088..4118    -  promoter       lac promoter: promoter for the E. coli lac operon
   4133..4154    -  protein_bind   CAP binding site: CAP binding activates transcription in the presence of cAMP. E. coli catabolite activator protein
   4167..4206    -  CDS            lacI (fragment): lac repressor; lacI; The lac repressor binds to the lac operator to inhibit transcription in E. coli. This inhibition can be relieved by adding lactose or isopropyl-β-D-thiogalactopyranoside (IPTG).
   4213..4235    +  promoter       SV40 promoter (fragment): SV40 enhancer and early promoter
   4239..4373    +  rep_origin     SV40 ori: SV40 origin of replication
   4393..4527    +  polyA_signal   SV40 poly(A) signal: SV40 polyadenylation signal
   4529..4583    -  CDS            lacI (fragment): lac repressor; lacI; The lac repressor binds to the lac operator to inhibit transcription in E. coli. This inhibition can be relieved by adding lactose or isopropyl-β-D-thiogalactopyranoside (IPTG).
   4766..5354    -  rep_origin     ori: high-copy-number ColE1/pMB1/pBR322/pUC origin of replication
   5525..6385    -  CDS            AmpR: β-lactamase; bla; confers resistance to ampicillin, carbenicillin, and related antibiotics
   6386..6490    -  promoter       AmpR promoter: bla
