[The description below was written by a language model from this plasmid's Addgene catalogue record and pLannotate feature annotations shown in this document.]
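Description:
pCALNL-BsaI-EGFP is a mammalian expression and synthetic-biology plasmid of about 6.5 kb, built on the backbone recorded as pCANLN, that serves as a Golden Gate acceptor for assembling EGFP-based recombinase reporters. It is propagated in E. coli through a high-copy ColE1/pUC-type origin with ampicillin selection (AmpR under its own bla promoter). The backbone also carries an SV40 origin with an adjacent SV40 poly(A) signal, plus remnants of lac regulatory sequence.

The mammalian expression unit uses a CAG-type arrangement (listed as cBA): the CMV immediate-early enhancer, the chicken β-actin promoter and a chimeric β-actin/β-globin intron. Downstream lie a short MCS fragment, the EGFP coding sequence, a piece of β-globin sequence and the rabbit β-globin poly(A) signal. Between the intron and EGFP, in the opposite orientation, sits a bacterial dropout cassette in which mRFP1 is driven by a PLtetO-1 promoter fragment and closed by the rrnB T1 and T7Te terminators.

According to the depositor, this cassette is replaced during Golden Gate assembly by a segment from the pBT100-neo donor vector flanked by two double-stranded DNA recombinase target sites, so correctly assembled clones give white colonies. The type IIS sites themselves are not annotated. The plasmid name indicates BsaI, whereas the Esp3I sites in the record were destroyed during its construction. The finished product is a transfectable fluorescent reporter. By analogy with pCALNL-type designs, recombinase excision of the intervening cassette would presumably permit EGFP expression, though the record does not spell this out.

The depositor and sequencing-derived records differ slightly in length (6,516 versus 6,468 nt), and the latter shows a fragmented β-actin promoter annotation, but they share the same architecture.
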