Addgene plasmid #123136: pCALNL-BsaI-EGFP
Purpose: Golden Gate acceptor vector for the assembly of EGFP-based mammalian recombinase reporters.
Depositing lab: David Liu. Depositing organization: Broad Institute. Publication: High-resolution specificity profiling and off-target prediction for site-specific DNA recombinases. Bessen JL, Afeyan LK, Dancik V, Koblan LW, Thompson DB, Leichner C, Clemons PA, Liu DR. Nat Commun. 2019 Apr 26;10(1):1937. doi: 10.1038/s41467-019-09987-0. PubMed 31028261.
Backbone
  Vector backbone: pCANLN
  Backbone size w/o insert (bp): 5000
  Total vector size (bp): 6500
  Vector type: Mammalian Expression, Synthetic Biology
Growth in bacteria
  Bacterial resistance: Ampicillin, 100 μg/mL
  Growth temperature: 37°C
  Growth strain: Mach1
  Copy number: High Copy
Gene/Insert
  Gene/Insert name: EGFP, mRFP
  Insert size (bp): 1000
  Promoter: cBA
  Cloning method: Restriction Enzyme; 5′ cloning site Esp3I (destroyed during cloning); 3′ cloning site Esp3I (destroyed during cloning)
  Sequencing primers: 5′ TCTGCTAACCATGTTCATGCCTTCTTCTTT; 3′ CCGTCGACTGCAGAATTCAATTTAAATCGT
Terms and licenses: Academic/Nonprofit Terms; Industry Terms: Not Available to Industry
Depositor comments: Golden gate acceptor vector which, in conjunction with pBT100-neo donor vector and two dsDNA recombinase targets, assembles to form a fluorescent EGFP transfectable reporter. Acceptor vector has mRFP dropout cassette for ease of visualizing transformants that have received the donor cassette (white colonies).
How to cite: pCALNL-BsaI-EGFP was a gift from David Liu (Addgene plasmid # 123136 ; http://n2t.net/addgene:123136 ; RRID:Addgene_123136)
